Addgene plasmid #20601: pWZL Neo Myr Flag PRKAR2A
Depositing lab: William Hahn & Jean Zhao. Depositing organization: Dana-Farber Cancer Institute. Publication: Integrative Genomic Approaches Identify IKBKE as a Breast Cancer Oncogene (Kinase Library Clones). Boehm JS, Zhao JJ, Yao J, Kim SY, Firestein R, Dunn IF, Sjostrom SK, Garraway LA, Weremowicz S, Richardson AL, Greulich H, Stewart CJ, Mulvey LA, Shen RR, Ambrogio L, Hirozane-Kishikawa T, Hill DE, Vidal M, Meyerson M, Grenier JK, Hinkle G, Root DE, Roberts TM, Lander ES, Polyak K, Hahn WC. Cell. 2007 Jun 15. 129(6):1065-1079. 10.1016/j.cell.2007.03.052 PubMed 17574021.
Backbone
  Vector backbone: pWZL-Neo-Myr-Flag-DEST
  Backbone manufacturer: William Hahn Lab (available at Addgene, #15300)
  Vector type: Mammalian Expression, Retroviral
  Selectable markers: Neomycin (select with G418)
Growth in bacteria
  Bacterial resistance: Ampicillin, 100 μg/mL
  Growth temperature: 37°C
  Growth strain: Stbl3
  Growth instructions: Stbl3 cells to prevent recombination.
  Copy number: Unknown
Gene/Insert
  Gene/Insert name: PRKAR2A (alt name: protein kinase, cAMP-dependent, regulatory, type II, alpha)
  Species: H. sapiens (human)
  GenBank ID: NM_004157
  Entrez Gene: PRKAR2A (a.k.a. PKR2, PRKAR2)
  Tag / fusion protein: Myr (N terminal on backbone); Flag (N terminal on backbone)
  Cloning method: Gateway Cloning
  Sequencing primers: 5′ pWZL-Fwd (GAA CCT CCT CGT TCG ACC); 3′ pWZL-Rev (TTC CGG GCC CTC ACA TTG)
Resource information
  A portion of this plasmid was derived from a plasmid made by: 4-A4
Terms and licenses: Academic/Nonprofit Terms; Industry Terms: Not Available to Industry
Depositor comments: ORFs were cloned into Gateway compatible pEntry vectors. An LR recombination reaction was performed to move the ORF to pWZL-Neo-Myr-Flag DEST such that the ORF would have 5' myristoylation and flag tags. This plasmid is part of a kinase library, and the gene has been verified, but has not been fully sequenced for minor mutations. Please see the following link for plasmids from this article that are not part of the kinase library http://www.addgene.org/pubmed/17574021
How to cite: pWZL Neo Myr Flag PRKAR2A was a gift from William Hahn & Jean Zhao (Addgene plasmid # 20601 ; http://n2t.net/addgene:20601 ; RRID:Addgene_20601)
