[The description below was written by a language model from this plasmid's Addgene catalogue record.]
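Description:
pWZL Neo Myr Flag PRKAR2A is a retroviral mammalian expression plasmid built on the Gateway-compatible pWZL-Neo-Myr-Flag-DEST backbone. It is propagated in bacteria under ampicillin selection, and a recombination-deficient strain is recommended, as is common for retroviral vectors whose repeated long terminal repeat sequences can be unstable. In mammalian cells, transduced or transfected populations are selected with G418 through the neomycin resistance marker. No feature table accompanies the record, so the promoter driving the insert, the arrangement of the neomycin cassette, the bacterial origin and the copy number are not stated.

The insert is the human PRKAR2A open reading frame, encoding the type II alpha regulatory subunit of cAMP-dependent protein kinase. It was first cloned into a Gateway entry vector and then transferred into the destination vector by an LR recombination reaction, placing it in frame behind two backbone-encoded N-terminal elements: a myristoylation signal and a Flag epitope. The myristoylation sequence directs lipid modification that tethers the fusion protein to cellular membranes, a strategy often used to promote activation of signalling proteins, while the Flag tag allows detection or immunoprecipitation of the expressed protein.

The plasmid belongs to a library of myristoylated, Flag-tagged kinase-related clones assembled for gain-of-function screening in a study of breast cancer oncogenes, with stable delivery by retroviral transduction. The depositors note that the identity of the gene has been verified but that the clone has not been fully sequenced, so minor mutations cannot be excluded.
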