>Addgene plasmid #20601 | pWZL Neo Myr Flag PRKAR2A | addgene partial sequence | sequence record 26425 | 20601 with pWZL-Fwd
CTCCTTCTCTAGGCGCCGGCCGGATCCAGAATTCGCCACCATGGGGTCTTCAAAATCTAAACCAAAGGAC
CCCAGCCAGCGCCGGCGCAGGATCCGAGGTTACCTTGACTACAAAGACGATGACGACAAGCAATTGACAA
GTTTGTACAAAAAAGTTGGCATGAGCCACATCCAGATCCCGCCGGGGCTCACGGAGCTGCTGCAGGGCTA
CACGGTGGAGGTGCTGCGACAGCAGCCGCCTGACCTCGTCGAATTCGCAGTGGAGTACTTCACCCGCCTG
CGCGAGGCCCGCGCCCCAGCCTCAGTCCTGCCCGCCGCCACCCCACGCCAGAGCCTGGGCCACCCCCCGC
CAGAACCCGGCCCGGACCGTGTCGCCGACGCCAAAGGGGACAGCGAGTCGGAGGAGGACGAGGACTTGGA
AGTTCCAGTTCCTAGCAGATTTAATAGACGAGTATCAGTCTGTGCTGAGACCTATAACCCTGATGAGGAA
GAGGAAGATACAGATCCAAGGGTGATTCATCCTAAAACTGATGAACAGAGATGCAGACTTCAGGAAGCTT
GCAAAGATATTCTCCTTTTCAAAAATCTTGATCAGGAACAGCTTTCTCAAGTTCTCGATGCCNTGTTTGA
AAGGATAGTCAAAGCTGATGAGCATGTCATTGACCANNGAGATGATGGAGACAACTTTTATGTCATAGAA
CGGGGAACTTATGACATTTTAGTAACAAAAGANAATCAAACCCGCTCTGTTGG
